>Addgene plasmid #90779 | NCAPD2 E8.2 gRNA | addgene full sequence | sequence record 183629 | Addgene NGS Result
AGCGAGGAAGCGGAAGAGCGCCCAATACGCAAACCGCCTCTCCCCGCGCGTTGGCCGATTCATTAATGCA
GCTGGCACGACAGGTTTCCCGACTGGAAAGCGGGCAGTGAGCGCAACGCAATTAATGTGAGTTAGCTCAC
TCATTAGGCACCCCAGGCTTTACACTTTATGCTTCCGGCTCGTATGTTGTGTGGAATTGTGAGCGGATAA
CAATTTCACACAGGAAACAGCTATGACCATGATTACGCCAAGCGCGCAATTAACCCTCACTAAAGGGAAC
AAAAGCTGGAGCTGCAAGCTTAATGTAGTCTTATGCAATACTCTTGTAGTCTTGCAACATGGTAACGATG
AGTTAGCAACATGCCTTACAAGGAGAGAAAAAGCACCGTGCATGCCGATTGGTGGAAGTAAGGTGGTACG
ATCGTGCCTTATTAGGAAGGCAACAGACGGGTCTGACATGGATTGGACGAACCACTGAATTGCCGCATTG
CAGAGATATTGTATTTAAGTGCCTAGCTCGATACATAAACGGGTCTCTCTGGTTAGACCAGATCTGAGCC
TGGGAGCTCTCTGGCTAACTAGGGAACCCACTGCTTAAGCCTCAATAAAGCTTGCCTTGAGTGCTTCAAG
TAGTGTGTGCCCGTCTGTTGTGTGACTCTGGTAACTAGAGATCCCTCAGACCCTTTTAGTCAGTGTGGAA
AATCTCTAGCAGTGGCGCCCGAACAGGGACTTGAAAGCGAAAGGGAAACCAGAGGAGCTCTCTCGACGCA
GGACTCGGCTTGCTGAAGCGCGCACGGCAAGAGGCGAGGGGCGGCGACTGGTGAGTACGCCAAAAATTTT
GACTAGCGGAGGCTAGAAGGAGAGAGATGGGTGCGAGAGCGTCAGTATTAAGCGGGGGAGAATTAGATCG
CGATGGGAAAAAATTCGGTTAAGGCCAGGGGGAAAGAAAAAATATAAATTAAAACATATAGTATGGGCAA
GCAGGGAGCTAGAACGATTCGCAGTTAATCCTGGCCTGTTAGAAACATCAGAAGGCTGTAGACAAATACT
GGGACAGCTACAACCATCCCTTCAGACAGGATCAGAAGAACTTAGATCATTATATAATACAGTAGCAACC
CTCTATTGTGTGCATCAAAGGATAGAGATAAAAGACACCAAGGAAGCTTTAGACAAGATAGAGGAAGAGC
AAAACAAAAGTAAGACCACCGCACAGCAAGCGGCCGCTGATCTTCAGACCTGGAGGAGGAGATATGAGGG
ACAATTGGAGAAGTGAATTATATAAATATAAAGTAGTAAAAATTGAACCATTAGGAGTAGCACCCACCAA
GGCAAAGAGAAGAGTGGTGCAGAGAGAAAAAAGAGCAGTGGGAATAGGAGCTTTGTTCCTTGGGTTCTTG
GGAGCAGCAGGAAGCACTATGGGCGCAGCGTCAATGACGCTGACGGTACAGGCCAGACAATTATTGTCTG
GTATAGTGCAGCAGCAGAACAATTTGCTGAGGGCTATTGAGGCGCAACAGCATCTGTTGCAACTCACAGT
CTGGGGCATCAAGCAGCTCCAGGCAAGAATCCTGGCTGTGGAAAGATACCTAAAGGATCAACAGCTCCTG
GGGATTTGGGGTTGCTCTGGAAAACTCATTTGCACCACTGCTGTGCCTTGGAATGCTAGTTGGAGTAATA
AATCTCTGGAACAGATTTGGAATCACACGACCTGGATGGAGTGGGACAGAGAAATTAACAATTACACAAG
CTTAATACACTCCTTAATTGAAGAATCGCAAAACCAGCAAGAAAAGAATGAACAAGAATTATTGGAATTA
GATAAATGGGCAAGTTTGTGGAATTGGTTTAACATAACAAATTGGCTGTGGTATATAAAATTATTCATAA
TGATAGTAGGAGGCTTGGTAGGTTTAAGAATAGTTTTTGCTGTACTTTCTATAGTGAATAGAGTTAGGCA
GGGATATTCACCATTATCGTTTCAGACCCACCTCCCAACCCCGAGGGGACCCAGAGAGGGCCTATTTCCC
ATGATTCCTTCATATTTGCATATACGATACAAGGCTGTTAGAGAGATAATTAGAATTAATTTGACTGTAA
ACACAAAGATATTAGTACAAAATACGTGACGTAGAAAGTAATAATTTCTTGGGTAGTTTGCAGTTTTAAA
ATTATGTTTTAAAATGGACTATCATATGCTTACCGTAACTTGAAAGTATTTCGATTTCTTGGCTTTATAT
ATCTTGTGGAAAGGACGAAACACCGAACAACTCCTCTGGGGATAAGTTTAAGAGCTATGCTGGAAACAGC
ATAGCAAGTTTAAATAAGGCTAGTCCGTTATCAACTTGAAAAAGTGGCACCGAGTCGGTGCTTTTTTTGA
ATTCTAGATCTTGAGACAAATGGCAGTATTCATCCACAATTTTAAAAGAAAAGGGGGGATTGGGGGGTAC
AGTGCAGGGGAAAGAATAGTAGACATAATAGCAACAGACATACAAACTAAAGAATTACAAAAACAAATTA
CAAAAATTCAAAATTTTCGGGTTTATTACAGGGACAGCAGAGATCCACTTTGGCGCCGGCTCGAGTGGCT
CCGGTGCCCGTCAGTGGGCAGAGCGCACATCGCCCACAGTCCCCGAGAAGTTGGGGGGAGGGGTCGGCAA
TTGAACCGGTGCCTAGAGAAGGTGGCGCGGGGTAAACTGGGAAAGTGATGTCGTGTACTGGCTCCGCCTT
TTTCCCGAGGGTGGGGGAGAACCGTATATAAGTGCAGTAGTCGCCGTGAACGTTCTTTTTCGCAACGGGT
TTGCCGCCAGAACACAGGTGTCGTGACGCGGGATCCGCCACCATGACCGAGTACAAGCCCACGGTGCGCC
TCGCCACCCGCGACGACGTCCCCAGGGCCGTACGCACCCTCGCCGCCGCGTTCGCCGACTACCCCGCCAC
GCGCCACACCGTCGATCCGGACCGCCACATCGAGCGGGTCACCGAGCTGCAAGAACTCTTCCTCACGCGC
GTCGGGCTCGACATCGGCAAGGTGTGGGTCGCGGACGACGGCGCCGCGGTGGCGGTCTGGACCACGCCGG
AGAGCGTCGAAGCGGGGGCGGTGTTCGCCGAGATCGGCCCGCGCATGGCCGAGTTGAGCGGTTCCCGGCT
GGCCGCGCAGCAACAGATGGAAGGCCTCCTGGCGCCGCACCGGCCCAAGGAGCCCGCGTGGTTCCTGGCC
ACCGTCGGAGTCTCGCCCGACCACCAGGGCAAGGGTCTGGGCAGCGCCGTCGTGCTCCCCGGAGTGGAGG
CGGCCGAGCGCGCCGGGGTGCCCGCCTTCCTGGAGACCTCCGCGCCCCGCAACCTCCCCTTCTACGAGCG
GCTCGGCTTCACCGTCACCGCCGACGTCGAGGTGCCCGAAGGACCGCGCACCTGGTGCATGACCCGCAAG
CCCGGTGCCTGAACGCGTTAAGTCGACAATCAACCTCTGGATTACAAAATTTGTGAAAGATTGACTGGTA
TTCTTAACTATGTTGCTCCTTTTACGCTATGTGGATACGCTGCTTTAATGCCTTTGTATCATGCTATTGC
TTCCCGTATGGCTTTCATTTTCTCCTCCTTGTATAAATCCTGGTTGCTGTCTCTTTATGAGGAGTTGTGG
CCCGTTGTCAGGCAACGTGGCGTGGTGTGCACTGTGTTTGCTGACGCAACCCCCACTGGTTGGGGCATTG
CCACCACCTGTCAGCTCCTTTCCGGGACTTTCGCTTTCCCCCTCCCTATTGCCACGGCGGAACTCATCGC
CGCCTGCCTTGCCCGCTGCTGGACAGGGGCTCGGCTGTTGGGCACTGACAATTCCGTGGTGTTGTCGGGG
AAATCATCGTCCTTTCCTTGGCTGCTCGCCTGTGTTGCCACCTGGATTCTGCGCGGGACGTCCTTCTGCT
ACGTCCCTTCGGCCCTCAATCCAGCGGACCTTCCTTCCCGCGGCCTGCTGCCGGCTCTGCGGCCTCTTCC
GCGTCTTCGCCTTCGCCCTCAGACGAGTCGGATCTCCCTTTGGGCCGCCTCCCCGCGTCGACTTTAAGAC
CAATGACTTACAAGGCAGCTGTAGATCTTAGCCACTTTTTAAAAGAAAAGGGGGGACTGGAAGGGCTAAT
TCACTCCCAACGAAGACAAGATCTGCTTTTTGCTTGTACTGGGTCTCTCTGGTTAGACCAGATCTGAGCC
TGGGAGCTCTCTGGCTAACTAGGGAACCCACTGCTTAAGCCTCAATAAAGCTTGCCTTGAGTGCTTCAAG
TAGTGTGTGCCCGTCTGTTGTGTGACTCTGGTAACTAGAGATCCCTCAGACCCTTTTAGTCAGTGTGGAA
AATCTCTAGCAGTACGTATAGTAGTTCATGTCATCTTATTATTCAGTATTTATAACTTGCAAAGAAATGA
ATATCAGAGAGTGAGAGGAACTTGTTTATTGCAGCTTATAATGGTTACAAATAAAGCAATAGCATCACAA
ATTTCACAAATAAAGCATTTTTTTCACTGCATTCTAGTTGTGGTTTGTCCAAACTCATCAATGTATCTTA
TCATGTCTGGCTCTAGCTATCCCGCCCCTAACTCCGCCCATCCCGCCCCTAACTCCGCCCAGTTCCGCCC
ATTCTCCGCCCCATGGCTGACTAATTTTTTTTATTTATGCAGAGGCCGAGGCCGCCTCGGCCTCTGAGCT
ATTCCAGAAGTAGTGAGGAGGCTTTTTTGGAGGCCTAGGGACGTACCCAATTCGCCCTATAGTGAGTCGT
ATTACGCGCGCTCACTGGCCGTCGTTTTACAACGTCGTGACTGGGAAAACCCTGGCGTTACCCAACTTAA
TCGCCTTGCAGCACATCCCCCTTTCGCCAGCTGGCGTAATAGCGAAGAGGCCCGCACCGATCGCCCTTCC
CAACAGTTGCGCAGCCTGAATGGCGAATGGG
[124 nt withheld, positions 4932-5055]
C
[91 nt withheld, positions 5057-5147]
A
[49 nt withheld, positions 5149-5197]
CCTTTGACGTTGGAGTCCACGTTCTTT
[37 nt withheld, positions 5225-5261]
ACCCTATCTCGGTCTATTCTTTTGATTTATAAGGGATTTTGCCGATTTCGGCCTATTGGTTAAAAAATGA
GCTGATTTAACAAAAATTTAACGCGAATTTTAACAAAATATTAACGCTTACAATTTAGGTGGCACTTTTC
GGGGAAATGTGCGCGGAACCCCTATTTGTTTATTTTTCTAAATACATTCAAATATGTATCCGCTCATGAG
ACAATAACCCTGATAAATGCTTCAATAATATTGAAAAAGGAAGAGTATGAGTATTCAACATTTCCGTGTC
GCCCTTATTCCCTTTTTTGCGGCATTTTGCCTTCCTGTTTTTGCTCACCCAGAAACGCTGGTGAAAGTAA
AAGATGCTGAAGATCAGTTGGGTGCACGAGTGGGTTACATCGAACTGGATCTCAACAGCGGTAAGATCCT
TGAGAGTTTTCGCCCCGAAGAACGTTTTCCAATGATGAGCACTTTTAAAGTTCTGCTATGTGGCGCGGTA
TTATCCCGTATTGACGCCGGGCAAGAGCAACTCGGTCGCCGCATACACTATTCTCAGAATGACTTGGTTG
AGTACTCACCAGTCACAGAAAAGCATCTTACGGATGGCATGACAGTAAGAGAATTATGCAGTGCTGCCAT
AACCATGAGTGATAACACTGCGGCCAACTTACTTCTGACAACGATCGGAGGACCGAAGGAGCTAACCGCT
TTTTTGCACAACATGGGGGATCATGTAACTCGCCTTGATCGTTGGGAACCGGAGCTGAATGAAGCCATAC
CAAACGACGAGCGTGACACCACGATGCCTGTAGCAATGGCAACAACGTTGCGCAAACTATTAACTGGCGA
ACTACTTACTCTAGCTTCCCGGCAACAATTAATAGACTGGATGGAGGCGGATAAAGTTGCAGGACCACTT
CTGCGCTCGGCCCTTCCGGCTGGCTGGTTTATTGCTGATAAATCTGGAGCCGGTGAGCGTGGGTCTCGCG
GTATCATTGCAGCACTGGGGCCAGATGGTAAGCCCTCCCGTATCGTAGTTATCTACACGACGGGGAGTCA
GGCAACTATGGATGAACGAAATAGACAGATCGCTGAGATAGGTGCCTCACTGATTAAGCATTGGTAACTG
TCAGACCAAGTTTACTCATATATACTTTAGATTGATTTAAAACTTCATTTTTAATTTAAAAGGATCTAGG
TGAAGATCCTTTTTGATAATCTCATGACCAAAATCCCTTAACGTGAGTTTTCGTTCCACTGAGCGTCAGA
CCCCGTAGAAAAGATCAAAGGATCTTCTTGAGATCCTTTTTTTCTGCGCGTAATCTGCTGCTTGCAAACA
AAAAAACCACCGCTACCAGCGGTGGTTTGTTTGCCGGATCAAGAGCTACCAACTCTTTTTCCGAAGGTAA
CTGGCTTCAGCAGAGCGCAGATACCAAATACTGTTCTTCTAGTGTAGCCGTAGTTAGGCCACCACTTCAA
GAACTCTGTAGCACCGCCTACATACCTCGCTCTGCTAATCCTGTTACCAGTGGCTGCTGCCAGTGGCGAT
AAGTCGTGTCTTACCGGGTTGGACTCAAGACGATAGTTACCGGATAAGGCGCAGCGGTCGGGCTGAACGG
GGGGTTCGTGCACACAGCCCAGCTTGGAGCGAACGACCTACACCGAACTGAGATACCTACAGCGTGAGCT
ATGAGAAAGCGCCACGCTTCCCGAAGGGAGAAAGGCGGACAGGTATCCGGTAAGCGGCAGGGTCGGAACA
GGAGAGCGCACGAGGGAGCTTCCAGGGGGAAACGCCTGGTATCTTTATAGTCCTGTCGGGTTTCGCCACC
TCTGACTTGAGCGTCGATTTTTGTGATGCTCGTCAGGGGGGCGGAGCCTATGGAAAAACGCCAGCAACGC
GGCCTTTTTACGGTTCCTGGCCTTTTGCTGGCCTTTTGCTCACATGTTCTTTCCTGCGTTATCCCCTGAT
TCTGTGGATAACCGTATTACCGCCTTTGAGTGAGCTGATACCGCTCGCCGCAGCCGAACGACCGAGCGCA
GCGAGTCAGTG
Features (pLannotate 1.2.2; 27 found; start..end, strand, type, name):
     18..110     +  CDS            lacI (fragment): lac repressor; lacI; The lac repressor binds to the lac operator to inhibit transcription in E. coli. This inhibition can be relieved by adding lactose or isopropyl-β-D-thiogalactopyranoside (IPTG).
    123..144     +  protein_bind   CAP binding site: CAP binding activates transcription in the presence of cAMP. E. coli catabolite activator protein
    159..189     +  promoter       lac promoter: promoter for the E. coli lac operon
    197..213     +  protein_bind   lac operator: The lac repressor binds to the lac operator to inhibit transcription in E. coli. This inhibition can be relieved by adding lactose or isopropyl-β-D-thiogalactopyranoside (IPTG). lac repressor encoded by lacI
    258..276     +  promoter       T3 promoter: promoter for bacteriophage T3 RNA polymerase
    304..530     +  promoter       RSV promoter: Rous sarcoma virus enhancer/promoter
    531..711     +  LTR            5' LTR (truncated): truncated 5' long terminal repeat (LTR) from HIV-1
    758..883     +  misc_feature   HIV-1 Ψ: packaging signal of human immunodeficiency virus type 1
    867..1230    +  CDS            HIV-1 gag (fragment): gag protein from human immunodeficiency virus 1; gag
   1376..1609    +  misc_feature   RRE: The Rev response element (RRE) of HIV-1 allows for Rev-dependent mRNA export from the nucleus to the cytoplasm.
   1986..2012    +  CDS            Rev (fragment): human immunodeficiency virus 1 (HIV-1) Rev protein; rev; enhances nuclear export of unspliced and incompletely spliced viral mRNAs
   2016..2256    +  promoter       U6 promoter: RNA polymerase III promoter for human U6 snRNA
   2304..2371    +  misc_RNA       tracrRNA (fragment): trans-activating CRISPR RNA for the Streptococcus pyogenes CRISPR/Cas9 system
   2420..2537    +  misc_feature   cPPT/CTS: central polypurine tract and central termination sequence of HIV-1
   2606..2817    +  promoter       EF-1α core promoter: core promoter for human elongation factor EF-1α
   2843..3442    +  CDS            PuroR (fragment): puromycin N-acetyltransferase; pac from Streptomyces; confers resistance to puromycin
   3458..4046    +  misc_feature   WPRE: woodchuck hepatitis virus posttranscriptional regulatory element
   4097..4116    +  misc_feature   cPPT/CTS (fragment): central polypurine tract and central termination sequence of HIV-1
   4118..4351    +  LTR            3' LTR (ΔU3): self-inactivating 3' long terminal repeat (LTR) from HIV-1
   4429..4550    +  polyA_signal   SV40 poly(A) signal: SV40 polyadenylation signal
   4590..4725    +  rep_origin     SV40 ori: SV40 origin of replication
   4746..4764    -  promoter       T7 promoter: promoter for bacteriophage T7 RNA polymerase
   4772..4927    +  CDS            lacZα (fragment): LacZα fragment of β-galactosidase; lacZ fragment
   4932..5360    +  rep_origin     f1 ori (sequence partly withheld): f1 bacteriophage origin of replication; arrow indicates direction of (+) strand synthesis
   5413..5517    +  promoter       AmpR promoter: bla
   5518..6378    +  CDS            AmpR: β-lactamase; bla; confers resistance to ampicillin, carbenicillin, and related antibiotics
   6549..7137    +  rep_origin     ori: high-copy-number ColE1/pMB1/pBR322/pUC origin of replication
