[The description below was written by a language model from this plasmid's Addgene catalogue record and pLannotate feature annotations shown in this document.]
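Description:
NCAPD2 E8.2 gRNA is a third-generation lentiviral CRISPR guide-RNA plasmid built on the pLenti-sgRNA backbone and designed to target human NCAPD2; the designation E8.2 is the depositor's guide name. It is maintained in E. coli through a high-copy ColE1/pUC-type origin with ampicillin resistance (AmpR), and it also carries an f1 origin, an SV40 origin and remnants of the lac/lacZα cloning region. The catalogue lists a backbone size of 9,151 bp without insert, whereas the sequenced record is 7,302 nt. This would be consistent with a stuffer fragment having been removed when the guide was cloned between the two BsmBI sites, which were destroyed in the process, although the record does not say so explicitly.

The viral portion begins with an RSV promoter fused to a truncated HIV-1 5' LTR, which allows Tat-independent production of genomic RNA. This is followed by the Ψ packaging signal with a gag fragment, the Rev response element, and a cPPT/CTS element. A self-inactivating ΔU3 3' LTR and an SV40 polyadenylation signal close the unit.

Within it, a human U6 RNA polymerase III promoter drives the NCAPD2 spacer joined to the S. pyogenes guide scaffold, which is annotated as a tracrRNA fragment. A separate EF-1α core promoter expresses puromycin N-acetyltransferase, stabilised by a WPRE, so that transduced mammalian cells can be selected. No Cas9 is encoded, so the nuclease must be supplied separately, as must packaging and envelope functions. The plasmid belongs to a series used for a large-scale analysis of CRISPR/Cas9 knockouts of cell-cycle genes in human cell lines.
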