Addgene plasmid #90779: NCAPD2 E8.2 gRNA
Purpose: 3rd generation lentiviral gRNA plasmid targeting human NCAPD2
Depositing lab: Iain Cheeseman. Depositing organization: Whitehead Institute for Biomedical Research. Publication: Large-Scale Analysis of CRISPR/Cas9 Cell-Cycle Knockouts Reveals the Diversity of p53-Dependent Responses to Cell-Cycle Defects. McKinley KL, Cheeseman IM. Dev Cell. 2017 Feb 27;40(4):405-420.e2. doi: 10.1016/j.devcel.2017.01.012. Epub 2017 Feb 16. PubMed 28216383.
Backbone
  Vector backbone: pLenti-sgRNA
  Backbone manufacturer: Eric Lander & David Sabatini labs (Addgene plasmid #71409)
  Backbone size w/o insert (bp): 9151
  Vector type: Lentiviral, CRISPR
  Selectable markers: Puromycin
Growth in bacteria
  Bacterial resistance: Ampicillin, 100 μg/mL
  Growth temperature: 37°C
  Growth strain: NEB Stable
  Copy number: Unknown
Gene/Insert
  Gene/Insert name: NCAPD2 (Guide Designation E8.2) (alt name: pKMKO series)
  gRNA/shRNA sequence: CACCgAACAACTCCTCTGGGGATAA
  Species: H. sapiens (human)
  Promoter: U6
  Cloning method: Restriction Enzyme; 5′ cloning site BsmBI (destroyed during cloning); 3′ cloning site BsmBI (destroyed during cloning)
  Sequencing primers: 5′ hU6-F (5'-GAGGGCCTATTTCCCATGATT-3'); 3′ EF1a-R (5'-CACGGCGACTACTGCACTTA-3')
Terms and licenses: Academic/Nonprofit Terms; Industry Terms: Not Available to Industry
Depositor comments: Please note that gRNA target sequence listed is not strictly the 20nt spacer sequence, but also contains the 5' BsmBI overhang. For more information about knockout human cell lines generated using this plasmid, please see http://cellcycleknockouts.wi.mit.edu/ .
How to cite: NCAPD2 E8.2 gRNA was a gift from Iain Cheeseman (Addgene plasmid # 90779 ; http://n2t.net/addgene:90779 ; RRID:Addgene_90779)
